Addgene plasmid #76306: PPIP5K1 gRNA (BRDN0001146565)
Purpose: 3rd generation lentiviral gRNA plasmid targeting human PPIP5K1
Depositing lab: John Doench & David Root. Depositing organization: Broad Institute. Publication: Optimized sgRNA design to maximize activity and minimize off-target effects of CRISPR-Cas9. Doench JG, Fusi N, Sullender M, Hegde M, Vaimberg EW, Donovan KF, Smith I, Tothova Z, Wilen C, Orchard R, Virgin HW, Listgarten J, Root DE. Nat Biotechnol. 2016 Jan 18. doi: 10.1038/nbt.3437. PubMed 26780180.
Backbone
  Vector backbone: lentiGuide-Puro
  Backbone manufacturer: Zhang Lab (Addgene plasmid # 52963)
  Vector type: Mammalian Expression, Lentiviral, CRISPR
  Selectable markers: Puromycin
Growth in bacteria
  Bacterial resistance: Ampicillin, 100 μg/mL
  Growth temperature: 37°C
  Growth strain: DH5alpha
  Copy number: High Copy
Gene/Insert
  Gene/Insert name: PPIP5K1 (alt names: PPIP5K1; NM_001130858.2)
  gRNA/shRNA sequence: GGAGTACGGGATCAGTCGGG
  Species: H. sapiens (human)
  Entrez Gene: PPIP5K1 (a.k.a. HISPPD2A, IP6K, IPS1, VIP1, hsVIP1)
  Promoter: hU6
  Cloning method: Unknown
  Sequencing primers: 5′ U6-F; 3′ pS2-R
Terms and licenses: Academic/Nonprofit Terms; Industry Terms: Not Available to Industry
Depositor comments: The gRNA was designed to target the following Genbank reference sequence(s): NM_001130858.2,NM_001130859.2,NM_001190214.1,NM_014659.5. Note that this plasmid does NOT contain Cas9. It should be used in conjunction with lentiCas9-Blast (Addgene #52962) or otherwise with cell lines already expressing Cas9. Browse the full kinome gRNA library at http://www.addgene.org/pooled-library/broadgpp-human-kinome/ or visit http://www.broadinstitute.org/rnai/public/ for detailed protocols and information.
How to cite: PPIP5K1 gRNA (BRDN0001146565) was a gift from John Doench & David Root (Addgene plasmid # 76306 ; http://n2t.net/addgene:76306 ; RRID:Addgene_76306)
