[The description below was written by a language model from this plasmid's Addgene catalogue record and pLannotate feature annotations shown in this document.]
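Description:
PPIP5K1 gRNA (BRDN0001146565) is a third-generation lentiviral transfer plasmid built on the lentiGuide-Puro backbone that expresses a single guide RNA against human PPIP5K1 (also known as HISPPD2A or VIP1). It is an individual clone from a human kinome gRNA collection designed with optimized sgRNA rules. In bacteria it is maintained through a high-copy ColE1/pUC-type origin and selected with ampicillin via the β-lactamase gene. An f1 origin, an SV40 origin and remnants of lac and phage promoter sequences are carried over from the backbone.

The viral portion begins with an RSV promoter fused to a truncated HIV-1 5' LTR, which drives Tat-independent production of the genomic RNA in packaging cells. This is followed by the Ψ packaging signal with a partial gag sequence, and the Rev response element for nuclear export. Downstream, a human U6 RNA polymerase III promoter transcribes the PPIP5K1-specific spacer joined to the Streptococcus pyogenes Cas9 guide scaffold, and a cPPT/CTS element aids nuclear import of the reverse-transcribed genome. A separate cassette uses the EF-1α core promoter with its intron A to express puromycin N-acetyltransferase, allowing selection of transduced mammalian cells. A WPRE enhances transcript expression, and the genome ends in a self-inactivating ΔU3 3' LTR followed by an SV40 polyadenylation signal.

The plasmid does not encode Cas9. It is meant to be used alongside a separate Cas9 lentiviral vector or in cells that already express Cas9, typically for knockout of PPIP5K1. According to the depositor, the guide was designed against several PPIP5K1 reference transcripts.
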