Features (pLannotate 1.2.2; 29 found; start..end, strand, type, name):
     14..80      +  CDS            small t antigen (fragment): SV40 (simian virus 40) small t antigen
    106..317     +  promoter       EF-1α core promoter: core promoter for human elongation factor EF-1α
    318..1256    +  intron         EF-1α intron A: intron upstream of the start codon of human EF-1α
   1278..1877    +  CDS            PuroR (fragment): puromycin N-acetyltransferase; pac from Streptomyces; confers resistance to puromycin
   1893..2481    +  misc_feature   WPRE: woodchuck hepatitis virus posttranscriptional regulatory element
   2532..2551    +  misc_feature   cPPT/CTS (fragment): central polypurine tract and central termination sequence of HIV-1
   2553..2786    +  LTR            3' LTR (ΔU3): self-inactivating 3' long terminal repeat (LTR) from HIV-1
   2864..2985    +  polyA_signal   SV40 poly(A) signal: SV40 polyadenylation signal
   3025..3160    +  rep_origin     SV40 ori: SV40 origin of replication
   3181..3199    -  promoter       T7 promoter: promoter for bacteriophage T7 RNA polymerase
   3207..3362    +  CDS            lacZα (fragment): LacZα fragment of β-galactosidase; lacZ fragment
   3367..3795    +  rep_origin     f1 ori (sequence partly withheld): f1 bacteriophage origin of replication; arrow indicates direction of (+) strand synthesis
   3848..3952    +  promoter       AmpR promoter: bla
   3953..4813    +  CDS            AmpR: β-lactamase; bla; confers resistance to ampicillin, carbenicillin, and related antibiotics
   4984..5572    +  rep_origin     ori: high-copy-number ColE1/pMB1/pBR322/pUC origin of replication
   5755..5847    +  CDS            lacI (fragment): lac repressor; lacI; The lac repressor binds to the lac operator to inhibit transcription in E. coli. This inhibition can be relieved by adding lactose or isopropyl-β-D-thiogalactopyranoside (IPTG).
   5860..5881    +  protein_bind   CAP binding site: CAP binding activates transcription in the presence of cAMP. E. coli catabolite activator protein
   5896..5926    +  promoter       lac promoter: promoter for the E. coli lac operon
   5934..5950    +  protein_bind   lac operator: The lac repressor binds to the lac operator to inhibit transcription in E. coli. This inhibition can be relieved by adding lactose or isopropyl-β-D-thiogalactopyranoside (IPTG). lac repressor encoded by lacI
   5995..6013    +  promoter       T3 promoter: promoter for bacteriophage T3 RNA polymerase
   6041..6267    +  promoter       RSV promoter: Rous sarcoma virus enhancer/promoter
   6268..6448    +  LTR            5' LTR (truncated): truncated 5' long terminal repeat (LTR) from HIV-1
   6495..6620    +  misc_feature   HIV-1 Ψ: packaging signal of human immunodeficiency virus type 1
   6604..6967    +  CDS            HIV-1 gag (fragment): gag protein from human immunodeficiency virus 1; gag
   7113..7346    +  misc_feature   RRE: The Rev response element (RRE) of HIV-1 allows for Rev-dependent mRNA export from the nucleus to the cytoplasm.
   7723..7749    +  CDS            Rev (fragment): human immunodeficiency virus 1 (HIV-1) Rev protein; rev; enhances nuclear export of unspliced and incompletely spliced viral mRNAs
   7753..7993    +  promoter       U6 promoter: RNA polymerase III promoter for human U6 snRNA
   8023..8098    +  misc_RNA       gRNA scaffold: guide RNA scaffold for the Streptococcus pyogenes CRISPR/Cas9 system
   8154..8271    +  misc_feature   cPPT/CTS: central polypurine tract and central termination sequence of HIV-1
>Addgene plasmid #76306 | PPIP5K1 gRNA (BRDN0001146565) | addgene full sequence | sequence record 185586 | Addgene Assembled Sequence
CCCGGGTGCAAAGATGGATAAAGTTTTAAACAGAGAGGAATCTTTGCAGCTAATGGACCTTCTAGGTCTT
GAAAGGAGTGGGAATTGGCTCCGGTGCCCGTCAGTGGGCAGAGCGCACATCGCCCACAGTCCCCGAGAAG
TTGGGGGGAGGGGTCGGCAATTGATCCGGTGCCTAGAGAAGGTGGCGCGGGGTAAACTGGGAAAGTGATG
TCGTGTACTGGCTCCGCCTTTTTCCCGAGGGTGGGGGAGAACCGTATATAAGTGCAGTAGTCGCCGTGAA
CGTTCTTTTTCGCAACGGGTTTGCCGCCAGAACACAGGTAAGTGCCGTGTGTGGTTCCCGCGGGCCTGGC
CTCTTTACGGGTTATGGCCCTTGCGTGCCTTGAATTACTTCCACCTGGCTGCAGTACGTGATTCTTGATC
CCGAGCTTCGGGTTGGAAGTGGGTGGGAGAGTTCGAGGCCTTGCGCTTAAGGAGCCCCTTCGCCTCGTGC
TTGAGTTGAGGCCTGGCCTGGGCGCTGGGGCCGCCGCGTGCGAATCTGGTGGCACCTTCGCGCCTGTCTC
GCTGCTTTCGATAAGTCTCTAGCCATTTAAAATTTTTGATGACCTGCTGCGACGCTTTTTTTCTGGCAAG
ATAGTCTTGTAAATGCGGGCCAAGATCTGCACACTGGTATTTCGGTTTTTGGGGCCGCGGGCGGCGACGG
GGCCCGTGCGTCCCAGCGCACATGTTCGGCGAGGCGGGGCCTGCGAGCGCGGCCACCGAGAATCGGACGG
GGGTAGTCTCAAGCTGGCCGGCCTGCTCTGGTGCCTGGCCTCGCGCCGCCGTGTATCGCCCCGCCCTGGG
CGGCAAGGCTGGCCCGGTCGGCACCAGTTGCGTGAGCGGAAAGATGGCCGCTTCCCGGCCCTGCTGCAGG
GAGCTCAAAATGGAGGACGCGGCGCTCGGGAGAGCGGGCGGGTGAGTCACCCACACAAAGGAAAAGGGCC
TTTCCGTCCTCAGCCGTCGCTTCATGTGACTCCACGGAGTACCGGGCGCCGTCCAGGCACCTCGATTAGT
TCTCGAGCTTTTGGAGTACGTCGTCTTTAGGTTGGGGGGAGGGGTTTTATGCGATGGAGTTTCCCCACAC
TGAGTGGGTGGAGACTGAAGTTAGGCCAGCTTGGCACTTGATGTAATTCTCCTTGGAATTTGCCCTTTTT
GAGTTTGGATCTTGGTTCATTCTCAAGCCTCAGACAGTGGTTCAAAGTTTTTTTCTTCCATTTCAGGTGT
CGTGACGTACGGCCACCATGACCGAGTACAAGCCCACGGTGCGCCTCGCCACCCGCGACGACGTCCCCAG
GGCCGTACGCACCCTCGCCGCCGCGTTCGCCGACTACCCCGCCACGCGCCACACCGTCGATCCGGACCGC
CACATCGAGCGGGTCACCGAGCTGCAAGAACTCTTCCTCACGCGCGTCGGGCTCGACATCGGCAAGGTGT
GGGTCGCGGACGACGGCGCCGCCGTGGCGGTCTGGACCACGCCGGAGAGCGTCGAAGCGGGGGCGGTGTT
CGCCGAGATCGGCCCGCGCATGGCCGAGTTGAGCGGTTCCCGGCTGGCCGCGCAGCAACAGATGGAAGGC
CTCCTGGCGCCGCACCGGCCCAAGGAGCCCGCGTGGTTCCTGGCCACCGTCGGAGTCTCGCCCGACCACC
AGGGCAAGGGTCTGGGCAGCGCCGTCGTGCTCCCCGGAGTGGAGGCGGCCGAGCGCGCCGGGGTGCCCGC
CTTCCTGGAGACCTCCGCGCCCCGCAACCTCCCCTTCTACGAGCGGCTCGGCTTCACCGTCACCGCCGAC
GTCGAGGTGCCCGAAGGACCGCGCACCTGGTGCATGACCCGCAAGCCCGGTGCCTGAACGCGTTAAGTCG
ACAATCAACCTCTGGATTACAAAATTTGTGAAAGATTGACTGGTATTCTTAACTATGTTGCTCCTTTTAC
GCTATGTGGATACGCTGCTTTAATGCCTTTGTATCATGCTATTGCTTCCCGTATGGCTTTCATTTTCTCC
TCCTTGTATAAATCCTGGTTGCTGTCTCTTTATGAGGAGTTGTGGCCCGTTGTCAGGCAACGTGGCGTGG
TGTGCACTGTGTTTGCTGACGCAACCCCCACTGGTTGGGGCATTGCCACCACCTGTCAGCTCCTTTCCGG
GACTTTCGCTTTCCCCCTCCCTATTGCCACGGCGGAACTCATCGCCGCCTGCCTTGCCCGCTGCTGGACA
GGGGCTCGGCTGTTGGGCACTGACAATTCCGTGGTGTTGTCGGGGAAATCATCGTCCTTTCCTTGGCTGC
TCGCCTGTGTTGCCACCTGGATTCTGCGCGGGACGTCCTTCTGCTACGTCCCTTCGGCCCTCAATCCAGC
GGACCTTCCTTCCCGCGGCCTGCTGCCGGCTCTGCGGCCTCTTCCGCGTCTTCGCCTTCGCCCTCAGACG
AGTCGGATCTCCCTTTGGGCCGCCTCCCCGCGTCGACTTTAAGACCAATGACTTACAAGGCAGCTGTAGA
TCTTAGCCACTTTTTAAAAGAAAAGGGGGGACTGGAAGGGCTAATTCACTCCCAACGAAGACAAGATCTG
CTTTTTGCTTGTACTGGGTCTCTCTGGTTAGACCAGATCTGAGCCTGGGAGCTCTCTGGCTAACTAGGGA
ACCCACTGCTTAAGCCTCAATAAAGCTTGCCTTGAGTGCTTCAAGTAGTGTGTGCCCGTCTGTTGTGTGA
CTCTGGTAACTAGAGATCCCTCAGACCCTTTTAGTCAGTGTGGAAAATCTCTAGCAGTACGTATAGTAGT
TCATGTCATCTTATTATTCAGTATTTATAACTTGCAAAGAAATGAATATCAGAGAGTGAGAGGAACTTGT
TTATTGCAGCTTATAATGGTTACAAATAAAGCAATAGCATCACAAATTTCACAAATAAAGCATTTTTTTC
ACTGCATTCTAGTTGTGGTTTGTCCAAACTCATCAATGTATCTTATCATGTCTGGCTCTAGCTATCCCGC
CCCTAACTCCGCCCATCCCGCCCCTAACTCCGCCCAGTTCCGCCCATTCTCCGCCCCATGGCTGACTAAT
TTTTTTTATTTATGCAGAGGCCGAGGCCGCCTCGGCCTCTGAGCTATTCCAGAAGTAGTGAGGAGGCTTT
TTTGGAGGCCTAGGGACGTACCCAATTCGCCCTATAGTGAGTCGTATTACGCGCGCTCACTGGCCGTCGT
TTTACAACGTCGTGACTGGGAAAACCCTGGCGTTACCCAACTTAATCGCCTTGCAGCACATCCCCCTTTC
GCCAGCTGGCGTAATAGCGAAGAGGCCCGCACCGATCGCCCTTCCCAACAGTTGCGCAGCCTGAATGGCG
AATGGG
[124 nt withheld, positions 3367-3490]
C
[91 nt withheld, positions 3492-3582]
A
[49 nt withheld, positions 3584-3632]
CCTTTGACGTTGGAGTCCACGTTCTTT
[37 nt withheld, positions 3660-3696]
ACCCTATCTCGGTCTATTCTTTTGATTTATAAGGGATTTTGCCGATTTCGGCCTATTGGTTAAAAAATGA
GCTGATTTAACAAAAATTTAACGCGAATTTTAACAAAATATTAACGCTTACAATTTAGGTGGCACTTTTC
GGGGAAATGTGCGCGGAACCCCTATTTGTTTATTTTTCTAAATACATTCAAATATGTATCCGCTCATGAG
ACAATAACCCTGATAAATGCTTCAATAATATTGAAAAAGGAAGAGTATGAGTATTCAACATTTCCGTGTC
GCCCTTATTCCCTTTTTTGCGGCATTTTGCCTTCCTGTTTTTGCTCACCCAGAAACGCTGGTGAAAGTAA
AAGATGCTGAAGATCAGTTGGGTGCACGAGTGGGTTACATCGAACTGGATCTCAACAGCGGTAAGATCCT
TGAGAGTTTTCGCCCCGAAGAACGTTTTCCAATGATGAGCACTTTTAAAGTTCTGCTATGTGGCGCGGTA
TTATCCCGTATTGACGCCGGGCAAGAGCAACTCGGTCGCCGCATACACTATTCTCAGAATGACTTGGTTG
AGTACTCACCAGTCACAGAAAAGCATCTTACGGATGGCATGACAGTAAGAGAATTATGCAGTGCTGCCAT
AACCATGAGTGATAACACTGCGGCCAACTTACTTCTGACAACGATCGGAGGACCGAAGGAGCTAACCGCT
TTTTTGCACAACATGGGGGATCATGTAACTCGCCTTGATCGTTGGGAACCGGAGCTGAATGAAGCCATAC
CAAACGACGAGCGTGACACCACGATGCCTGTAGCAATGGCAACAACGTTGCGCAAACTATTAACTGGCGA
ACTACTTACTCTAGCTTCCCGGCAACAATTAATAGACTGGATGGAGGCGGATAAAGTTGCAGGACCACTT
CTGCGCTCGGCCCTTCCGGCTGGCTGGTTTATTGCTGATAAATCTGGAGCCGGTGAGCGTGGGTCTCGCG
GTATCATTGCAGCACTGGGGCCAGATGGTAAGCCCTCCCGTATCGTAGTTATCTACACGACGGGGAGTCA
GGCAACTATGGATGAACGAAATAGACAGATCGCTGAGATAGGTGCCTCACTGATTAAGCATTGGTAACTG
TCAGACCAAGTTTACTCATATATACTTTAGATTGATTTAAAACTTCATTTTTAATTTAAAAGGATCTAGG
TGAAGATCCTTTTTGATAATCTCATGACCAAAATCCCTTAACGTGAGTTTTCGTTCCACTGAGCGTCAGA
CCCCGTAGAAAAGATCAAAGGATCTTCTTGAGATCCTTTTTTTCTGCGCGTAATCTGCTGCTTGCAAACA
AAAAAACCACCGCTACCAGCGGTGGTTTGTTTGCCGGATCAAGAGCTACCAACTCTTTTTCCGAAGGTAA
CTGGCTTCAGCAGAGCGCAGATACCAAATACTGTTCTTCTAGTGTAGCCGTAGTTAGGCCACCACTTCAA
GAACTCTGTAGCACCGCCTACATACCTCGCTCTGCTAATCCTGTTACCAGTGGCTGCTGCCAGTGGCGAT
AAGTCGTGTCTTACCGGGTTGGACTCAAGACGATAGTTACCGGATAAGGCGCAGCGGTCGGGCTGAACGG
GGGGTTCGTGCACACAGCCCAGCTTGGAGCGAACGACCTACACCGAACTGAGATACCTACAGCGTGAGCT
ATGAGAAAGCGCCACGCTTCCCGAAGGGAGAAAGGCGGACAGGTATCCGGTAAGCGGCAGGGTCGGAACA
GGAGAGCGCACGAGGGAGCTTCCAGGGGGAAACGCCTGGTATCTTTATAGTCCTGTCGGGTTTCGCCACC
TCTGACTTGAGCGTCGATTTTTGTGATGCTCGTCAGGGGGGCGGAGCCTATGGAAAAACGCCAGCAACGC
GGCCTTTTTACGGTTCCTGGCCTTTTGCTGGCCTTTTGCTCACATGTTCTTTCCTGCGTTATCCCCTGAT
TCTGTGGATAACCGTATTACCGCCTTTGAGTGAGCTGATACCGCTCGCCGCAGCCGAACGACCGAGCGCA
GCGAGTCAGTGAGCGAGGAAGCGGAAGAGCGCCCAATACGCAAACCGCCTCTCCCCGCGCGTTGGCCGAT
TCATTAATGCAGCTGGCACGACAGGTTTCCCGACTGGAAAGCGGGCAGTGAGCGCAACGCAATTAATGTG
AGTTAGCTCACTCATTAGGCACCCCAGGCTTTACACTTTATGCTTCCGGCTCGTATGTTGTGTGGAATTG
TGAGCGGATAACAATTTCACACAGGAAACAGCTATGACCATGATTACGCCAAGCGCGCAATTAACCCTCA
CTAAAGGGAACAAAAGCTGGAGCTGCAAGCTTAATGTAGTCTTATGCAATACTCTTGTAGTCTTGCAACA
TGGTAACGATGAGTTAGCAACATGCCTTACAAGGAGAGAAAAAGCACCGTGCATGCCGATTGGTGGAAGT
AAGGTGGTACGATCGTGCCTTATTAGGAAGGCAACAGACGGGTCTGACATGGATTGGACGAACCACTGAA
TTGCCGCATTGCAGAGATATTGTATTTAAGTGCCTAGCTCGATACATAAACGGGTCTCTCTGGTTAGACC
AGATCTGAGCCTGGGAGCTCTCTGGCTAACTAGGGAACCCACTGCTTAAGCCTCAATAAAGCTTGCCTTG
AGTGCTTCAAGTAGTGTGTGCCCGTCTGTTGTGTGACTCTGGTAACTAGAGATCCCTCAGACCCTTTTAG
TCAGTGTGGAAAATCTCTAGCAGTGGCGCCCGAACAGGGACTTGAAAGCGAAAGGGAAACCAGAGGAGCT
CTCTCGACGCAGGACTCGGCTTGCTGAAGCGCGCACGGCAAGAGGCGAGGGGCGGCGACTGGTGAGTACG
CCAAAAATTTTGACTAGCGGAGGCTAGAAGGAGAGAGATGGGTGCGAGAGCGTCAGTATTAAGCGGGGGA
GAATTAGATCGCGATGGGAAAAAATTCGGTTAAGGCCAGGGGGAAAGAAAAAATATAAATTAAAACATAT
AGTATGGGCAAGCAGGGAGCTAGAACGATTCGCAGTTAATCCTGGCCTGTTAGAAACATCAGAAGGCTGT
AGACAAATACTGGGACAGCTACAACCATCCCTTCAGACAGGATCAGAAGAACTTAGATCATTATATAATA
CAGTAGCAACCCTCTATTGTGTGCATCAAAGGATAGAGATAAAAGACACCAAGGAAGCTTTAGACAAGAT
AGAGGAAGAGCAAAACAAAAGTAAGACCACCGCACAGCAAGCGGCCGCTGATCTTCAGACCTGGAGGAGG
AGATATGAGGGACAATTGGAGAAGTGAATTATATAAATATAAAGTAGTAAAAATTGAACCATTAGGAGTA
GCACCCACCAAGGCAAAGAGAAGAGTGGTGCAGAGAGAAAAAAGAGCAGTGGGAATAGGAGCTTTGTTCC
TTGGGTTCTTGGGAGCAGCAGGAAGCACTATGGGCGCAGCGTCAATGACGCTGACGGTACAGGCCAGACA
ATTATTGTCTGGTATAGTGCAGCAGCAGAACAATTTGCTGAGGGCTATTGAGGCGCAACAGCATCTGTTG
CAACTCACAGTCTGGGGCATCAAGCAGCTCCAGGCAAGAATCCTGGCTGTGGAAAGATACCTAAAGGATC
AACAGCTCCTGGGGATTTGGGGTTGCTCTGGAAAACTCATTTGCACCACTGCTGTGCCTTGGAATGCTAG
TTGGAGTAATAAATCTCTGGAACAGATTTGGAATCACACGACCTGGATGGAGTGGGACAGAGAAATTAAC
AATTACACAAGCTTAATACACTCCTTAATTGAAGAATCGCAAAACCAGCAAGAAAAGAATGAACAAGAAT
TATTGGAATTAGATAAATGGGCAAGTTTGTGGAATTGGTTTAACATAACAAATTGGCTGTGGTATATAAA
ATTATTCATAATGATAGTAGGAGGCTTGGTAGGTTTAAGAATAGTTTTTGCTGTACTTTCTATAGTGAAT
AGAGTTAGGCAGGGATATTCACCATTATCGTTTCAGACCCACCTCCCAACCCCGAGGGGACCCAGAGAGG
GCCTATTTCCCATGATTCCTTCATATTTGCATATACGATACAAGGCTGTTAGAGAGATAATTAGAATTAA
TTTGACTGTAAACACAAAGATATTAGTACAAAATACGTGACGTAGAAAGTAATAATTTCTTGGGTAGTTT
GCAGTTTTAAAATTATGTTTTAAAATGGACTATCATATGCTTACCGTAACTTGAAAGTATTTCGATTTCT
TGGCTTTATATATCTTGTGGAAAGGACGAAACACCGGGAGTACGGGATCAGTCGGGGTTTTAGAGCTAGA
AATAGCAAGTTAAAATAAGGCTAGTCCGTTATCAACTTGAAAAAGTGGCACCGAGTCGGTGCTTTTTTAA
GCTTGGCGTAACTAGATCTTGAGACAAATGGCAGTATTCATCCACAATTTTAAAAGAAAAGGGGGGATTG
GGGGGTACAGTGCAGGGGAAAGAATAGTAGACATAATAGCAACAGACATACAAACTAAAGAATTACAAAA
ACAAATTACAAAAATTCAAAATTTTCGGGTTTATTACAGGGACAGCAGAGATCCACTTTGGCGCCGGCTC
GAGGGGG
