>Addgene plasmid #76306 | PPIP5K1 gRNA (BRDN0001146565) | depositor partial sequence | sequence record 143766 | Target Sequence
GGAGTACGGGATCAGTCGGG
