>Addgene plasmid #76306 | PPIP5K1 gRNA (BRDN0001146565) | addgene partial sequence | sequence record 185585 | hU6-F
GTAGAAAGTAATAATTTCTTGGGTAGTTTGCNCTTTTAAAATTATGTTTTAAAATGGACTATCATATGCT
TACCGTAACTTGAAAGTATTTCGATTTCTTGGCTTTATATATCTTGTGGAAAGGACGAAACACCGGGAGT
ACGGGATCAGTCGGGGTTTTAGAGCTAGAAATAGCAAGTTAAAATAAGGCTAGTCCGTTATCAACTTGAA
AAAGTGGCACCGAGTCGGTGCTTTTTTAAGCTTGGCGTAACTAGATCTTGAGACAAATGGCAGTATTCAT
CCACAATTTTAAAAGAAAAGGGGGGATTGGGGGGTACAGTGCAGGGGAAAGAATAGTAGACATAATAGCA
ACAGACATACAAACTAAAGAATTACAAAAACAAATTACAAAAATTCAAAATTTTCGGGTTTATTACAGGG
ACAGCAGAGATCCACTTTGGCGCCGGCTCGAGGGGGCCCGGGTGCAAAGATGGATAAAGTTTTAAACAGA
GAGGAATCTTTGCAGCTAATGGACCTTCTAGGTCTTGAAAGGAGTGGGAATTGGCTCCGGTGCCCGTCAG
TGGGCAGAGC
